>Addgene plasmid #240600 | pT7-7 asyn K96A | addgene full sequence | sequence record 481896 | Addgene NGS Result
AAATCAATCTAAAGTATATATGAGTAAACTTGGTCTGACAGTTACCAATGCTTAATCAGTGAGGCACCTA
TCTCAGCGATCTGTCTATTTCGTTCATCCATAGTTGCCTGACTCCCCGTCGTGTAGATAACTACGATACG
GGAGGGCTTACCATCTGGCCCCAGTGCTGCAATGATACCGCGAGACCCACGCTCACCGGCTCCAGATTTA
TCAGCAATAAACCAGCCAGCCGGAAGGGCCGAGCGCAGAAGTGGTCCTGCAACTTTATCCGCCTCCATCC
AGTCTATTAATTGTTGCCGGGAAGCTAGAGTAAGTAGTTCGCCAGTTAATAGTTTGCGCAACGTTGTTGC
CATTGCTACAGGCATCGTGGTGTCACGCTCGTCGTTTGGTATGGCTTCATTCAGCTCCGGTTCCCAACGA
TCAAGGCGAGTTACATGATCCCCCATGTTGTGCAAAAAAGCGGTTAGCTCCTTCGGTCCTCCGATCGTTG
TCAGAAGTAAGTTGGCCGCAGTGTTATCACTCATGGTTATGGCAGCACTGCATAATTCTCTTACTGTCAT
GCCATCCGTAAGATGCTTTTCTGTGACTGGTGAGTACTCAACCAAGTCATTCTGAGAATAGTGTATGCGG
CGACCGAGTTGCTCTTGCCCGGCGTCAACACGGGATAATACCGCGCCACATAGCAGAACTTTAAAAGTGC
TCATCATTGGAAAACGTTCTTCGGGGCGAAAACTCTCAAGGATCTTACCGCTGTTGAGATCCAGTTCGAT
GTAACCCACTCGTGCACCCAACTGATCTTCAGCATCTTTTACTTTCACCAGCGTTTCTGGGTGAGCAAAA
ACAGGAAGGCAAAATGCCGCAAAAAAGGGAATAAGGGCGACACGGAAATGTTGAATACTCATACTCTTCC
TTTTTCAATATTATTGAAGCATTTATCAGGGTTATTGTCTCATGAGCGGATACATATTTGAATGTATTTA
GAAAAATAAACAAATAGGGGTTCCGCGCACATTTCCCCGAAAAGTGCCACCTGACGTCTAAGAAACCATT
ATTATCATGACATTAACCTATAAAAATAGGCGTATCACGAGGCCCTTTCGTCTTCAAGAATAAAAGGATC
TAGGTGAAGATCCTTTTTGATAATCTCATGACCAAAATCCCTTAACGTGAGTTTTCGTTCCACTGAGCGT
CAGACCCCGTAGAAAAGATCAAAGGATCTTCTTGAGATCCTTTTTTTCTGCGCGTAATCTGCTGCTTGCA
AACAAAAAAACCACCGCTACCAGCGGTGGTTTGTTTGCCGGATCAAGAGCTACCAACTCTTTTTCCGAAG
GTAACTGGCTTCAGCAGAGCGCAGATACCAAATACTGTCCTTCTAGTGTAGCCGTAGTTAGGCCACCACT
TCAAGAACTCTGTAGCACCGCCTACATACCTCGCTCTGCTAATCCTGTTACCAGTGGCTGCTGCCAGTGG
CGATAAGTCGTGTCTTACCGGGTTGGACTCAAGACGATAGTTACCGGATAAGGCGCAGCGGTCGGGCTGA
ACGGGGGGTTCGTGCACACAGCCCAGCTTGGAGCGAACGACCTACACCGAACTGAGATACCTACAGCGTG
AGCTATGAGAAAGCGCCACGCTTCCCGAAGGGAGAAAGGCGGACAGGTATCCGGTAAGCGGCAGGGTCGG
AACAGGAGAGCGCACGAGGGAGCTTCCAGGGGGAAACGCCTGGTATCTTTATAGTCCTGTCGGGTTTCGC
CACCTCTGACTTGAGCGTCGATTTTTGTGATGCTCGTCAGGGGGGCGGAGCCTATGGAAAAACGCCAGCA
ACGCGGCCTTTTTACGGTTCCTGGCCTTTTGCTGGCCTTTTGCTCACATGTTCTTTCCTGCGTTATCCCC
TGATTCTGTGGATAACCGTATTACCGCCTTTGAGTGAGCTGATACCGCTCGCCGCAGCCGAACGACCGAG
CGCAGCGAGTCAGTGAGCGAGGAAGCGGAAGAGCGCCTGATGCGGTATTTTCTCCTTACGCATCTGTGCG
GTATTTCACACCGCATAGGAAGATCTTCCGGAAGATCTTCCTATGGTGCACTCTCAGTACAATCTGCTCT
GATGCGCTACGTGACTGGGTCATGGCTGCGCCCCGACACCCGCCAACACCCGCTGACGCGCCCTGACGGG
CTTGTCTGCTCCCGGCATCCGCTTACAGACAAGCTGTGACCGTCTCCGGGAGCTGCATGTGTCAGAGGTT
TTCACCGTCATCACCGAAACGCGCGAGGCCCAGCGATTCGAACTTCTGATAGACTTCGAAATTAATACGA
CTCACTATAGGGAGACCACAACGGTTTCCCTCTAGAAATAATTTTGTTTAACTTTAAGAAGGAGATATAC
ATATGGATGTATTCATGAAAGGACTTTCAAAGGCCAAGGAGGGAGTTGTGGCTGCTGCTGAGAAAACCAA
ACAGGGTGTGGCAGAAGCAGCAGGAAAGACAAAAGAGGGTGTTCTCTATGTAGGCTCCAAAACCAAGGAG
GGAGTGGTGCATGGTGTGGCAACAGTGGCTGAGAAGACCAAAGAGCAAGTGACAAATGTTGGAGGAGCAG
TGGTGACGGGTGTGACAGCAGTAGCCCAGAAGACAGTGGAGGGAGCAGGGAGCATTGCAGCAGCCACTGG
CTTTGTCGCGAAGGACCAGTTGGGCAAGAATGAAGAAGGAGCCCCACAGGAAGGAATTCTGGAAGATATG
CCTGTGGATCCTGACAATGAGGCTTATGAAATGCCTTCTGAGGAAGGGTATCAAGACTATGAACCTGAAG
CCTAAGAAATATCTTTGCTCCCAGTTTCTTGAGATCTGCTGACAGATGTTCCATCCAAGCTTATCGATGA
TAAGCTGTCAAACATGAGAATT
Features (pLannotate 1.2.2; 11 found; start..end, strand, type, name):
     42..902     -  CDS            AmpR: β-lactamase; bla; confers resistance to ampicillin, carbenicillin, and related antibiotics
    903..1007    -  promoter       AmpR promoter: bla
   1222..1810    +  rep_origin     ori: high-copy-number ColE1/pMB1/pBR322/pUC origin of replication
   1996..2047    -  misc_feature   bom (fragment): basis of mobility region from pBR322
   2072..2105    -  misc_feature   bom (fragment): basis of mobility region from pBR322
   2105..2130    -  misc_feature   bom (fragment): basis of mobility region from pBR322
   2232..2269    -  CDS            rop (fragment): Rop protein, which maintains plasmids at low copy number; rop
   2303..2321    +  promoter       T7 promoter: promoter for bacteriophage T7 RNA polymerase
   2353..2375    +  RBS            RBS: efficient ribosome binding site from bacteriophage T7 gene 10 (Olins and Rangwala, 1989)
   2383..2802    +  CDS            SNCA: SYUA_HUMAN - Also known as NACP, PARK1. Experimental evidence at protein level: Swiss-Prot protein existence level 1. Neuronal protein that plays several roles in synaptic activity such as regulation of synaptic vesicle trafficking and subsequent neurotransmitter release. Participates as a monomer in synaptic vesicle exocytosis by enhancing vesicle priming, fusion and dilation of exocytotic fusion pores (PubMed:28288128, PubMed:30404828). Mechanistically, acts by increasing local Ca(2+) release from microdomains which is essential for the enhancement of ATP-induced exocytosis (PubMed:30404828)
   2857..2881    -  promoter       tet promoter (fragment): E. coli promoter for tetracycline efflux protein gene
