[The description below was written by a language model from this plasmid's Addgene catalogue record and pLannotate feature annotations shown in this document.]
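Description:
pT7-7 asyn K96A is a small bacterial expression plasmid (about 2.9 kb) built on the pT7-7 backbone for overproducing a point mutant of human alpha-synuclein (SNCA) in E. coli. It is propagated through a ColE1/pMB1-type origin of replication and selected with ampicillin via the β-lactamase gene (AmpR) driven by its own bla promoter. The backbone retains pBR322-derived remnants, including fragments of the bom mobility region, a short piece of the rop gene and a fragment of the tet promoter, none of which appear to be intact functional units. The catalogue lists the plasmid as low copy, whereas the automated annotation labels the origin as a high-copy ColE1/pUC family element and finds only a rop fragment, so the record does not settle the actual copy number.

The expression cassette consists of a bacteriophage T7 promoter followed by the efficient ribosome binding site from T7 gene 10, placed just upstream of the SNCA open reading frame. The annotated coding region spans 420 nt, consistent with the full-length 140-residue protein, and no affinity or epitope tags are annotated. The insert carries the K96A substitution, replacing a lysine with alanine. Because transcription depends on T7 RNA polymerase, protein production requires a host that supplies that polymerase; the cloning strain listed in the record serves for plasmid maintenance rather than expression. No T7 terminator or lac operator is annotated. The stated purpose is overexpression of mutant alpha-synuclein, and the associated study concerns which charged residues are essential for alpha-synuclein fibril formation, suggesting use as a source of recombinant protein for aggregation experiments.
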