Addgene plasmid #240600: pT7-7 asyn K96A
Purpose: Overexpress mutant alpha-Synuclein protein
Depositing lab: Jennifer Lee. Depositing organization: National Heart, Lung, and Blood Institute (NHLBI). Publication: Defining essential charged residues in fibril formation of a lysosomal derived N-terminal alpha-synuclein truncation. McGlinchey RP, Ramos S, Dimitriadis EK, Wilson CB, Lee JC. Nat Commun. 2025 Apr 23;16(1):3825. doi: 10.1038/s41467-025-58899-9. PubMed 40268916.
Backbone
  Vector backbone: pT7-7
  Vector type: Bacterial Expression
Growth in bacteria
  Bacterial resistance: Ampicillin, 100 μg/mL
  Growth temperature: 37°C
  Growth strain: DH5alpha
  Copy number: Low Copy
Gene/Insert
  Gene/Insert name: aSyn
  Species: H. sapiens (human)
  Mutation: K96A
  Entrez Gene: SNCA (a.k.a. NACP, PARK1, PARK4, PD1)
  Promoter: T7
  Cloning method: Other
  Sequencing primers: 5′ T7 fwd
Terms and licenses: Academic/Nonprofit Terms; Industry Terms: Not Available to Industry
How to cite: pT7-7 asyn K96A was a gift from Jennifer Lee (Addgene plasmid # 240600 ; http://n2t.net/addgene:240600 ; RRID:Addgene_240600)
